Addgene plasmid #89449: GFP-Rab27B N133I
Purpose: Expression of GFP-tagged human Rab27B N133I in mammalian cells
Depositing lab: Wendy Westbroek. Depositing organization: National Human Genome Research Institute (NHGRI). Publication: Effect of the secretory small GTPase Rab27B on breast cancer growth, invasion, and metastasis. Hendrix A, Maynard D, Pauwels P, Braems G, Denys H, Van den Broecke R, Lambert J, Van Belle S, Cocquyt V, Gespach C, Bracke M, Seabra MC, Gahl WA, De Wever O, Westbroek W. J Natl Cancer Inst. 2010 Jun 16;102(12):866-80. doi: 10.1093/jnci/djq153. Epub 2010 May 18. PubMed 20484105.
Backbone
  Vector backbone: peGFP-C1
  Backbone manufacturer: Clontech
  Backbone size w/o insert (bp): 4700
  Total vector size (bp): 5350
  Vector type: Mammalian Expression
  Selectable markers: Neomycin (select with G418)
Growth in bacteria
  Bacterial resistance: Kanamycin, 50 μg/mL
  Growth temperature: 37°C
  Growth strain: DH5alpha
  Copy number: High Copy
Gene/Insert
  Gene/Insert name: human Rab27B N133I
  Species: H. sapiens (human)
  Insert size (bp): 650
  Mutation: N133I
  GenBank ID: XM_017025913.1
  Entrez Gene: RAB27B (a.k.a. C25KG)
  Promoter: CMV
  Tag / fusion protein: eGFP (N terminal on backbone)
  Cloning method: Restriction Enzyme; 5′ cloning site KpnI (not destroyed); 3′ cloning site BamHI (not destroyed)
  Sequencing primers: 5′ CATGGTCCTGCTGGAGTTCGTG; 3′ GAAATTTGTGATGCTATTGC
Terms and licenses: Academic/Nonprofit Terms; Industry Terms: Not Available to Industry
How to cite: GFP-Rab27B N133I was a gift from Wendy Westbroek (Addgene plasmid # 89449 ; http://n2t.net/addgene:89449 ; RRID:Addgene_89449)
