[The description below was written by a language model from this plasmid's Addgene catalogue record and pLannotate feature annotations shown in this document.]
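Description:
GFP-Rab27B N133I is a mammalian expression plasmid built on the Clontech pEGFP-C1 backbone, designed to produce human Rab27B carrying the N133I substitution as a fusion to the C-terminus of EGFP. The roughly 650 bp RAB27B coding sequence was inserted between the KpnI and BamHI sites of the multiple cloning site, both of which remain intact. It therefore lies downstream of EGFP, separated by a short linker derived from the remaining polylinker. Transcription of the fusion is driven by the human cytomegalovirus immediate early enhancer and promoter and terminated by the SV40 polyadenylation signal. The catalogue lists a total size of about 5.35 kb, while the sequenced record is 5,425 nt, a small discrepancy.

In bacteria the plasmid is maintained at high copy number through a ColE1/pUC-type origin and selected with kanamycin. An f1 origin is also present, a standard backbone element that allows single-stranded DNA production. A single Tn5 aminoglycoside phosphotransferase gene (NeoR/KanR) serves both hosts. A bacterial bla-type promoter expresses it in E. coli, and the SV40 enhancer/early promoter, paired with the HSV TK polyadenylation signal, expresses it in mammalian cells for G418 selection of stable lines. The short large T antigen, ble and bGH poly(A) annotations are fragment matches within backbone sequence rather than functional elements.

Rab27B is a small GTPase that cycles between GTP- and GDP-bound states and regulates the late endocytic pathway and secretion. The record does not state the functional consequence of the N133I change. The construct allows fluorescent visualisation of this mutant in transfected cells, and the associated publication examined Rab27B in breast cancer growth, invasion and metastasis.
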