Features (pLannotate 1.2.2; 15 found; start..end, strand, type, name):
      8..596     +  rep_origin     ori: high-copy-number ColE1/pMB1/pBR322/pUC origin of replication
    771..1074    +  enhancer       CMV enhancer: human cytomegalovirus immediate early enhancer
   1075..1278    +  promoter       CMV promoter: human cytomegalovirus (CMV) immediate early promoter
   1323..2039    +  CDS            EGFP: EGFP is a basic (constitutively fluorescent) green fluorescent protein published in 1996, derived from Aequorea victoria. It is reported to be a rapidly-maturing weak dimer with moderate acid sensitivity.
   2040..2090    +  misc_feature   MCS (fragment): multiple cloning site
   2106..2759    +  CDS            RAB27B: RB27B_HUMAN - Experimental evidence at protein level: Swiss-Prot protein existence level 1. Small GTPase which cycles between active GTP-bound and inactive GDP-bound states. In its active state, binds to a variety of effector proteins to regulate homeostasis of late endocytic pathway, including endosomal positioning, maturation and secretion (PubMed:30771381). Plays a role in NTRK2/TRKB axonal anterograde transport by facilitating the association of NTRK2/TRKB with KLC1 (PubMed:21775604). May be involved in targeting uroplakins to urothelial apical membranes (By similarity). From Homo sapiens
   2816..2900    +  CDS            large T antigen (fragment): large T antigen from SV40 (simian virus 40)
   2923..3044    +  polyA_signal   SV40 poly(A) signal: SV40 polyadenylation signal
   3078..3506    -  rep_origin     f1 ori (sequence partly withheld): f1 bacteriophage origin of replication; arrow indicates direction of (+) strand synthesis
   3533..3637    +  promoter       AmpR promoter: bla
   3639..3996    +  promoter       SV40 promoter: SV40 enhancer and early promoter
   4031..4825    +  CDS            NeoR/KanR: aminoglycoside phosphotransferase from Tn5; aph(3')-II (or nptII); confers resistance to neomycin, kanamycin, and G418 (Geneticin®)
   4846..4998    +  CDS            ble (fragment): BLE_KLEPN - Experimental evidence at protein level: Swiss-Prot protein existence level 1. Binding protein with a strong affinity to the bleomycin family of antibiotics. Binds to CL990; an antimitotic-antibiotic compound. From Klebsiella pneumoniae.
   5057..5104    +  polyA_signal   HSV TK poly(A) signal: herpes simplex virus thymidine kinase polyadenylation signal (Cole and Stacy, 1985)
   5195..5211    -  polyA_signal   bGH poly(A) signal (fragment): bovine growth hormone polyadenylation signal
>Addgene plasmid #89449 | GFP-Rab27B N133I | addgene full sequence | sequence record 176867 | Addgene NGS Result
GATCTTCTTGAGATCCTTTTTTTCTGCGCGTAATCTGCTGCTTGCAAACAAAAAAACCACCGCTACCAGC
GGTGGTTTGTTTGCCGGATCAAGAGCTACCAACTCTTTTTCCGAAGGTAACTGGCTTCAGCAGAGCGCAG
ATACCAAATACTGTTCTTCTAGTGTAGCCGTAGTTAGGCCACCACTTCAAGAACTCTGTAGCACCGCCTA
CATACCTCGCTCTGCTAATCCTGTTACCAGTGGCTGCTGCCAGTGGCGATAAGTCGTGTCTTACCGGGTT
GGACTCAAGACGATAGTTACCGGATAAGGCGCAGCGGTCGGGCTGAACGGGGGGTTCGTGCACACAGCCC
AGCTTGGAGCGAACGACCTACACCGAACTGAGATACCTACAGCGTGAGCTATGAGAAAGCGCCACGCTTC
CCGAAGGGAGAAAGGCGGACAGGTATCCGGTAAGCGGCAGGGTCGGAACAGGAGAGCGCACGAGGGAGCT
TCCAGGGGGAAACGCCTGGTATCTTTATAGTCCTGTCGGGTTTCGCCACCTCTGACTTGAGCGTCGATTT
TTGTGATGCTCGTCAGGGGGGCGGAGCCTATGGAAAAACGCCAGCAACGCGGCCTTTTTACGGTTCCTGG
CCTTTTGCTGGCCTTTTGCTCACATGTTCTTTCCTGCGTTATCCCCTGATTCTGTGGATAACCGTATTAC
CGCCATGCATTAGTTATTAATAGTAATCAATTACGGGGTCATTAGTTCATAGCCCATATATGGAGTTCCG
CGTTACATAACTTACGGTAAATGGCCCGCCTGGCTGACCGCCCAACGACCCCCGCCCATTGACGTCAATA
ATGACGTATGTTCCCATAGTAACGCCAATAGGGACTTTCCATTGACGTCAATGGGTGGAGTATTTACGGT
AAACTGCCCACTTGGCAGTACATCAAGTGTATCATATGCCAAGTACGCCCCCTATTGACGTCAATGACGG
TAAATGGCCCGCCTGGCATTATGCCCAGTACATGACCTTATGGGACTTTCCTACTTGGCAGTACATCTAC
GTATTAGTCATCGCTATTACCATGGTGATGCGGTTTTGGCAGTACATCAATGGGCGTGGATAGCGGTTTG
ACTCACGGGGATTTCCAAGTCTCCACCCCATTGACGTCAATGGGAGTTTGTTTTGGCACCAAAATCAACG
GGACTTTCCAAAATGTCGTAACAACTCCGCCCCATTGACGCAAATGGGCGGTAGGCGTGTACGGTGGGAG
GTCTATATAAGCAGAGCTGGTTTAGTGAACCGTCAGATCCGCTAGCGCTACCGGTCGCCACCATGGTGAG
CAAGGGCGAGGAGCTGTTCACCGGGGTGGTGCCCATCCTGGTCGAGCTGGACGGCGACGTAAACGGCCAC
AAGTTCAGCGTGTCCGGCGAGGGCGAGGGCGATGCCACCTACGGCAAGCTGACCCTGAAGTTCATCTGCA
CCACCGGCAAGCTGCCCGTGCCCTGGCCCACCCTCGTGACCACCCTGACCTACGGCGTGCAGTGCTTCAG
CCGCTACCCCGACCACATGAAGCAGCACGACTTCTTCAAGTCCGCCATGCCCGAAGGCTACGTCCAGGAG
CGCACCATCTTCTTCAAGGACGACGGCAACTACAAGACCCGCGCCGAGGTGAAGTTCGAGGGCGACACCC
TGGTGAACCGCATCGAGCTGAAGGGCATCGACTTCAAGGAGGACGGCAACATCCTGGGGCACAAGCTGGA
GTACAACTACAACAGCCACAACGTCTATATCATGGCCGACAAGCAGAAGAACGGCATCAAGGTGAACTTC
AAGATCCGCCACAACATCGAGGACGGCAGCGTGCAGCTCGCCGACCACTACCAGCAGAACACCCCCATCG
GCGACGGCCCCGTGCTGCTGCCCGACAACCACTACCTGAGCACCCAGTCCGCCCTGAGCAAAGACCCCAA
CGAGAAGCGCGATCACATGGTCCTGCTGGAGTTCGTGACCGCCGCCGGGATCACTCTCGGCATGGACGAG
CTGTACAAGTCCGGACTCAGATCTCGAGCTCAAGCTTCGAATTCTGCAGTCGACGGTACCACCAAGACCA
TCACTATGACCGATGGAGACTATGATTATCTGATCAAACTCCTGGCCCTCGGGGATTCAGGGGTGGGGAA
GACAACATTTCTTTATAGATACACAGATAATAAATTCAATCCCAAATTCATCACTACAGTAGGAATAGAC
TTTCGGGAAAAACGTGTGGTTTATAATGCACAAGGACCGAATGGATCTTCAGGGAAAGCATTTAAAGTGC
ATCTTCAGCTTTGGGACACTGCGGGACAAGAGCGGTTCCGGAGTCTCACCACTGCATTTTTCAGAGACGC
CATGGGCTTCTTATTAATGTTTGACCTCACCAGTCAACAGAGCTTCTTAAATGTCAGAAACTGGATGAGC
CAACTGCAAGCAAATGCTTATTGTGAAAATCCAGATATAGTATTAATTGGCATCAAGGCAGACCTACCAG
ATCAGAGGGAAGTCAATGAACGGCAAGCTCGGGAACTGGCTGACAAATATGGCATACCATATTTTGAAAC
AAGTGCAGCAACTGGACAGAATGTGGAGAAAGCTGTAGAAACCCTTTTGGACTTAATCATGAAGCGAATG
GAACAGTGTGTGGAGAAGACACAAATCCCTGATACTGTCAATGGTGGAAATTCTGGAAACTTGGATGGGG
AAAAGCCACCAGAGAAGAAATGTATCTGCTAGACTCTACATAGAAACTGAACATCAAGAACCCGGATCCA
CCGGATCTAGATAACTGATCATAATCAGCCATACCACATTTGTAGAGGTTTTACTTGCTTTAAAAAACCT
CCCACACCTCCCCCTGAACCTGAAACATAAAATGAATGCAATTGTTGTTGTTAACTTGTTTATTGCAGCT
TATAATGGTTACAAATAAAGCAATAGCATCACAAATTTCACAAATAAAGCATTTTTTTCACTGCATTCTA
GTTGTGGTTTGTCCAAACTCATCAATGTATCTTAACGCGTAAATTGTAAGCGTTAATATTTTGTTAAAAT
TCGCGTTAAATTTTTGTTAAATCAGCTCATTTTTTAACCAATAGGCCGAAATCGGCAAAATCCCTTATAA
ATCAAAAGAATAGACCGAGATAGGGT
[37 nt withheld, positions 3177-3213]
AAAGAACGTGGACTCCAACGTCAAAGG
[49 nt withheld, positions 3241-3289]
T
[91 nt withheld, positions 3291-3381]
G
[124 nt withheld, positions 3383-3506]
CAGGTGGCACTTTTCGGGGAAATGTGCGCGGAACCCCTATTTGTTTATTTTTCTAAATACATTCAAATAT
GTATCCGCTCATGAGACAATAACCCTGATAAATGCTTCAATAATATTGAAAAAGGAAGAGTCCTGAGGCG
GAAAGAACCAGCTGTGGAATGTGTGTCAGTTAGGGTGTGGAAAGTCCCCAGGCTCCCCAGCAGGCAGAAG
TATGCAAAGCATGCATCTCAATTAGTCAGCAACCAGGTGTGGAAAGTCCCCAGGCTCCCCAGCAGGCAGA
AGTATGCAAAGCATGCATCTCAATTAGTCAGCAACCATAGTCCCGCCCCTAACTCCGCCCATCCCGCCCC
TAACTCCGCCCAGTTCCGCCCATTCTCCGCCCCATGGCTGACTAATTTTTTTTATTTATGCAGAGGCCGA
GGCCGCCTCGGCCTCTGAGCTATTCCAGAAGTAGTGAGGAGGCTTTTTTGGAGGCCTAGGCTTTTGCAAA
GATCGATCAAGAGACAGGATGAGGATCGTTTCGCATGATTGAACAAGATGGATTGCACGCAGGTTCTCCG
GCCGCTTGGGTGGAGAGGCTATTCGGCTATGACTGGGCACAACAGACAATCGGCTGCTCTGATGCCGCCG
TGTTCCGGCTGTCAGCGCAGGGGCGCCCGGTTCTTTTTGTCAAGACCGACCTGTCCGGTGCCCTGAATGA
ACTGCAAGACGAGGCAGCGCGGCTATCGTGGCTGGCCACGACGGGCGTTCCTTGCGCAGCTGTGCTCGAC
GTTGTCACTGAAGCGGGAAGGGACTGGCTGCTATTGGGCGAAGTGCCGGGGCAGGATCTCCTGTCATCTC
ACCTTGCTCCTGCCGAGAAAGTATCCATCATGGCTGATGCAATGCGGCGGCTGCATACGCTTGATCCGGC
TACCTGCCCATTCGACCACCAAGCGAAACATCGCATCGAGCGAGCACGTACTCGGATGGAAGCCGGTCTT
GTCGATCAGGATGATCTGGACGAAGAGCATCAGGGGCTCGCGCCAGCCGAACTGTTCGCCAGGCTCAAGG
CGAGCATGCCCGACGGCGAGGATCTCGTCGTGACCCATGGCGATGCCTGCTTGCCGAATATCATGGTGGA
AAATGGCCGCTTTTCTGGATTCATCGACTGTGGCCGGCTGGGTGTGGCGGACCGCTATCAGGACATAGCG
TTGGCTACCCGTGATATTGCTGAAGAGCTTGGCGGCGAATGGGCTGACCGCTTCCTCGTGCTTTACGGTA
TCGCCGCTCCCGATTCGCAGCGCATCGCCTTCTATCGCCTTCTTGACGAGTTCTTCTGAGCGGGACTCTG
GGGTTCGAAATGACCGACCAAGCGACGCCCAACCTGCCATCACGAGATTTCGATTCCACCGCCGCCTTCT
ATGAAAGGTTGGGCTTCGGAATCGTTTTCCGGGACGCCGGCTGGATGATCCTCCAGCGCGGGGATCTCAT
GCTGGAGTTCTTCGCCCACCCTAGGGGGAGGCTAACTGAAACACGGAAGGAGACAATACCGGAAGGAACC
CGCGCTATGACGGCAATAAAAAGACAGAATAAAACGCACGGTGTTGGGTCGTTTGTTCATAAACGCGGGG
TTCGGTCCCAGGGCTGGCACTCTGTCGATACCCCACCGAGACCCCATTGGGGCCAATACGCCCGCGTTTC
TTCCTTTTCCCCACCCCACCCCCCAAGTTCGGGTGAAGGCCCAGGGCTCGCAGCCAACGTCGGGGCGGCA
GGCCCTGCCATAGCCTCAGGTTACTCATATATACTTTAGATTGATTTAAAACTTCATTTTTAATTTAAAA
GGATCTAGGTGAAGATCCTTTTTGATAATCTCATGACCAAAATCCCTTAACGTGAGTTTTCGTTCCACTG
AGCGTCAGACCCCGTAGAAAAGATCAAAG
