>Addgene plasmid #89449 | GFP-Rab27B N133I | depositor partial sequence | sequence record 173282 | peGFP-C1 (MCS) and full-lenght human Rab27B N133I
AATTCTGCAGTCGACGGTACCACCAAGACCATCACTATGACCGATGGAGACTATGATTATCTGATCAAAC
TCCTGGCCCTCGGGGATTCAGGGGTGGGGAAGACAACATTTCTTTATAGATACACAGATAATAAATTCAA
TCCCAAATTCATCACTACAGTAGGAATAGACTTTCGGGAAAAACGTGTGGTTTATAATGCACAAGGACCG
AATGGATCTTCAGGGAAAGCATTTAAAGTGCATCTTCAGCTTTGGGACACTGCGGGACAAGAGCGGTTCC
GGAGTCTCACCACTGCATTTTTCAGAGACGCCATGGGCTTCTTATTAATGTTTGACCTCACCAGTCAACA
GAGCTTCTTAAATGTCAGAAACTGGATGAGCCAACTGCAAGCAAATGCTTATTGTGAAAATCCAGATATA
GTATTAATTGGCATCAAGGCAGACCTACCAGATCAGAGGGAAGTCAATGAACGGCAAGCTCGGGAACTGG
CTGACAAATATGGCATACCATATTTTGAAACAAGTGCAGCAACTGGACAGAATGTGGAGAAAGCTGTAGA
AACCCTTTTGGACTTAATCATGAAGCGAATGGAACAGTGTGTGGAGAAGACACAAATCCCTGATACTGTC
AATGGTGGAAATTCTGGAAACTTGGATGGGGAAAAGCCACCAGAGAAGAAATGTATCTGCTAGACTCTAC
ATAGAAACTGAACATCAAGAACCCGGATCCACCGGATCTAGATAACTGATCA
